Addgene plasmid #11949: Ub-G76V-YFP
Depositing lab: Nico Dantuma. Depositing organization: Karolinska Institute, Dr. Nico Dantuma Lab (Inactive). Publication: Endoplasmic reticulum stress compromises the ubiquitin-proteasome system. Menendez-Benito V, Verhoef LG, Masucci MG, Dantuma NP. Hum Mol Genet. 2005 Oct 1. 14(19):2787-99. 10.1093/hmg/ddi312 PubMed 16103128.
Backbone
  Vector backbone: EGFP-N1
  Backbone manufacturer: Clontech
  Backbone size w/o insert (bp): 3970
  Vector type: Mammalian Expression
  Selectable markers: Neomycin (select with G418)
Growth in bacteria
  Bacterial resistance: Kanamycin, 50 μg/mL
  Growth temperature: 37°C
  Growth strain: DH5alpha
  Copy number: High Copy
Gene/Insert
  Gene/Insert name: Ub-G76V-YFP (alt names: Ubiquitin; Ub)
  Insert size (bp): 990
  Mutation: Ubiquitin fused to N-terminus of YFP. Glycine 76 mutated to Valine.
  GenBank ID: NM_018955
  Cloning method: Restriction Enzyme; 5′ cloning site EcoRI (not destroyed); 3′ cloning site NotI (not destroyed)
  Sequencing primers: 5′ CMV-F
Terms and licenses: Academic/Nonprofit Terms; Industry Terms: Not Available to Industry
Depositor comments: The ubiquitin open reading frame was amplified by PCR from the Ub-Pro-Gal plasmid with the sense primer 5'-GCG GAATTCACCATGCAGATCTTCGTGAAGACT-3' and the antisense primer 5'-GCGGGATCCTGTCGACCAAGCTTC CCCACCACACCTCTGAGACGGAGTAC-3'. The PCR product was cloned into the EcoRI and BamHI sites of the EGFP-N1 vector from Clontech. Subsequently, the GFP open reading frame was replaced with a YFP open reading frame using the PinAI and NotI restriction sites.
How to cite: Ub-G76V-YFP was a gift from Nico Dantuma (Addgene plasmid # 11949 ; http://n2t.net/addgene:11949 ; RRID:Addgene_11949)
