[The description below was written by a language model from this plasmid's Addgene catalogue record and pLannotate feature annotations shown in this document.]
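Description:
Ub-G76V-YFP is a mammalian expression plasmid built on the Clontech EGFP-N1 backbone. It encodes a ubiquitin–yellow fluorescent protein fusion that serves as a reporter of ubiquitin-proteasome system activity. The plasmid is propagated in E. coli from a high-copy ColE1/pUC-type origin. A single NeoR/KanR (Tn5 aminoglycoside phosphotransferase) gene provides both selections: a bacterial bla-type promoter drives it for kanamycin resistance, and the SV40 enhancer/early promoter drives it for G418 selection in mammalian cells, with an HSV TK polyadenylation signal terminating the transcript. An f1 origin is also present. The short fragments annotated as ble, SV40 large T antigen and bGH poly(A) look like backbone remnants or partial sequence matches rather than functional elements.

The expression cassette uses the human CMV immediate early enhancer and promoter and ends with an SV40 poly(A) signal. The ubiquitin open reading frame was PCR-amplified and cloned upstream of the fluorescent protein in EGFP-N1. The GFP coding sequence was then replaced with YFP, which the automated annotation matches to an EYFP-Q69K variant. Ubiquitin sits at the N-terminus of YFP, and its C-terminal glycine 76 is changed to valine. In general, this substitution prevents deubiquitinating enzymes from cleaving ubiquitin off the fusion. The uncleaved ubiquitin then acts as an acceptor for polyubiquitin chains, targeting the reporter for proteasomal degradation through the ubiquitin fusion degradation pathway. Fluorescence therefore stays low in cells with normal proteasome function and rises when degradation is impaired. The associated publication used this approach to study how endoplasmic reticulum stress compromises the ubiquitin-proteasome system.
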