Features (pLannotate 1.2.2; 15 found; start..end, strand, type, name):
     61..364     +  enhancer       CMV enhancer: human cytomegalovirus immediate early enhancer
    365..568     +  promoter       CMV promoter: human cytomegalovirus (CMV) immediate early promoter
    591..634     +  misc_feature   MCS (fragment): multiple cloning site
    671..859     +  CDS            UBIQ_LUMTE: Experimental evidence at protein level: Swiss-Prot protein existence level 1. Ubiquitin exists either covalently attached to another protein, or free (unanchored). When covalently bound, it is conjugated to target proteins via an isopeptide bond either as a monomer (monoubiquitin), a polymer linked via different Lys residues of the ubiquitin (polyubiquitin chains) or a linear polymer linked via the initiator Met of the ubiquitin (linear polyubiquitin chains). Polyubiquitin chains, when attached to a target protein, have different functions depending on the Lys residue of the ubiquitin that is
    905..1621    +  CDS            EYFP-Q69K: EYFP-Q69K is a basic (constitutively fluorescent) green/yellow fluorescent protein published in 1999, derived from Aequorea victoria. It has moderate acid sensitivity.
   1641..1724    +  CDS            large T antigen (fragment): large T antigen from SV40 (simian virus 40)
   1747..1868    +  polyA_signal   SV40 poly(A) signal: SV40 polyadenylation signal
   1902..2330    -  rep_origin     f1 ori (sequence partly withheld): f1 bacteriophage origin of replication; arrow indicates direction of (+) strand synthesis
   2357..2461    +  promoter       AmpR promoter: bla
   2463..2820    +  promoter       SV40 promoter: SV40 enhancer and early promoter
   2855..3649    +  CDS            NeoR/KanR: aminoglycoside phosphotransferase from Tn5; aph(3')-II (or nptII); confers resistance to neomycin, kanamycin, and G418 (Geneticin®)
   3670..3822    +  CDS            ble (fragment): BLE_KLEPN - Experimental evidence at protein level: Swiss-Prot protein existence level 1. Binding protein with a strong affinity to the bleomycin family of antibiotics. Binds to CL990; an antimitotic-antibiotic compound. From Klebsiella pneumoniae.
   3881..3928    +  polyA_signal   HSV TK poly(A) signal: herpes simplex virus thymidine kinase polyadenylation signal (Cole and Stacy, 1985)
   4019..4035    -  polyA_signal   bGH poly(A) signal (fragment): bovine growth hormone polyadenylation signal
   4257..4845    +  rep_origin     ori: high-copy-number ColE1/pMB1/pBR322/pUC origin of replication
>Addgene plasmid #11949 | Ub-G76V-YFP | depositor full sequence | sequence record 7146 | Author sequence
TAGTTATTAATAGTAATCAATTACGGGGTCATTAGTTCATAGCCCATATATGGAGTTCCGCGTTACATAA
CTTACGGTAAATGGCCCGCCTGGCTGACCGCCCAACGACCCCCGCCCATTGACGTCAATAATGACGTATG
TTCCCATAGTAACGCCAATAGGGACTTTCCATTGACGTCAATGGGTGGAGTATTTACGGTAAACTGCCCA
CTTGGCAGTACATCAAGTGTATCATATGCCAAGTACGCCCCCTATTGACGTCAATGACGGTAAATGGCCC
GCCTGGCATTATGCCCAGTACATGACCTTATGGGACTTTCCTACTTGGCAGTACATCTACGTATTAGTCA
TCGCTATTACCATGGTGATGCGGTTTTGGCAGTACATCAATGGGCGTGGATAGCGGTTTGACTCACGGGG
ATTTCCAAGTCTCCACCCCATTGACGTCAATGGGAGTTTGTTTTGGCACCAAAATCAACGGGACTTTCCA
AAATGTCGTAACAACTCCGCCCCATTGACGCAAATGGGCGGTAGGCGTGTACGGTGGGAGGTCTATATAA
GCAGAGCTGGTTTAGTGAACCGTCAGATCCGCTAGCGCTACCGGACTCAGATCTCGAGCTCAAGCTTCGA
ATTCACCATGCAGATCTTCGTGAAGACTCTGACTGGTAAGACCATCACCCTCGAGGTTGAGCCCAGTGAC
ACCATTGAGAATGTCAAGGCAAAGATCCAAGATAAGGAAGGCATCCCTCCTGACCAGCAGAGGCTGATCT
TTGCTGGAAAACAGCTGGAAGATGGGCGCACCCTGTCTGACTACAACATCCAGAAAGAGTCCACCCTGCA
CCTGGTACTCCGTCTCAGAGGTGTGGTGGGGAAGCTTGGTCGACAGGATCCACCGGTCGCCACCATGGTG
AGCAAGGGCGAGGAGCTGTTCACCGGGGTGGTGCCCATCCTGGTCGAGCTGGACGGCGACGTAAACGGCC
ACAAGTTCAGCGTGTCCGGCGAGGGCGAGGGCGATGCCACCTACGGCAAGCTGACCCTGAAGTTCATCTG
CACCACCGGCAAGCTGCCCGTGCCCTGGCCCACCCTCGTGACCACCTTCGGCTACGGCCTGAAGTGCTTC
GCCCGCTACCCCGACCACATGAAGCAGCACGACTTCTTCAAGTCCGCCATGCCCGAAGGCTACGTCCAGG
AGCGCACCATCTTCTTCAAGGACGACGGCAACTACAAGACCCGCGCCGAGGTGAAGTTCGAGGGCGACAC
CCTGGTGAACCGCATCGAGCTGAAGGGCATCGACTTCAAGGAGGACGGCAACATCCTGGGGCACAAGCTG
GAGTACAACTACAACAGCCACAACGTCTATATCATGGCCGACAAGCAGAAGAACGGCATCAAGGTGAACT
TCAAGATCCGCCACAACATCGAGGACGGCAGCGTGCAGCTCGCCGACCACTACCAGCAGAACACCCCCAT
CGGCGACGGCCCCGTGCTGCTGCCCGACAACCACTACCTGAGCTACCAGTCCGCCCTGAGCAAAGACCCC
AACGAGAAGCGCGATCACATGGTCCTGCTGGAGTTCGTGACCGCCGCCGGGATCACTCTCGGCATGGACG
AGCTGTACAAGTAAAGCGGCCGCGACTCTAGATCATAATCAGCCATACCACATTTGTAGAGGTTTTACTT
GCTTTAAAAAACCTCCCACACCTCCCCCTGAACCTGAAACATAAAATGAATGCAATTGTTGTTGTTAACT
TGTTTATTGCAGCTTATAATGGTTACAAATAAAGCAATAGCATCACAAATTTCACAAATAAAGCATTTTT
TTCACTGCATTCTAGTTGTGGTTTGTCCAAACTCATCAATGTATCTTAAGGCGTAAATTGTAAGCGTTAA
TATTTTGTTAAAATTCGCGTTAAATTTTTGTTAAATCAGCTCATTTTTTAACCAATAGGCCGAAATCGGC
AAAATCCCTTATAAATCAAAAGAATAGACCGAGATAGGGT
[37 nt withheld, positions 2001-2037]
AAAGAACGTGGACTCCAACGTCAAAGG
[49 nt withheld, positions 2065-2113]
T
[91 nt withheld, positions 2115-2205]
G
[124 nt withheld, positions 2207-2330]
CAGGTGGCACTTTTCGGGGAAATGTGCGCGGAACCCCTATTTGTTTATTTTTCTAAATACATTCAAATAT
GTATCCGCTCATGAGACAATAACCCTGATAAATGCTTCAATAATATTGAAAAAGGAAGAGTCCTGAGGCG
GAAAGAACCAGCTGTGGAATGTGTGTCAGTTAGGGTGTGGAAAGTCCCCAGGCTCCCCAGCAGGCAGAAG
TATGCAAAGCATGCATCTCAATTAGTCAGCAACCAGGTGTGGAAAGTCCCCAGGCTCCCCAGCAGGCAGA
AGTATGCAAAGCATGCATCTCAATTAGTCAGCAACCATAGTCCCGCCCCTAACTCCGCCCATCCCGCCCC
TAACTCCGCCCAGTTCCGCCCATTCTCCGCCCCATGGCTGACTAATTTTTTTTATTTATGCAGAGGCCGA
GGCCGCCTCGGCCTCTGAGCTATTCCAGAAGTAGTGAGGAGGCTTTTTTGGAGGCCTAGGCTTTTGCAAA
GATCGATCAAGAGACAGGATGAGGATCGTTTCGCATGATTGAACAAGATGGATTGCACGCAGGTTCTCCG
GCCGCTTGGGTGGAGAGGCTATTCGGCTATGACTGGGCACAACAGACAATCGGCTGCTCTGATGCCGCCG
TGTTCCGGCTGTCAGCGCAGGGGCGCCCGGTTCTTTTTGTCAAGACCGACCTGTCCGGTGCCCTGAATGA
ACTGCAAGACGAGGCAGCGCGGCTATCGTGGCTGGCCACGACGGGCGTTCCTTGCGCAGCTGTGCTCGAC
GTTGTCACTGAAGCGGGAAGGGACTGGCTGCTATTGGGCGAAGTGCCGGGGCAGGATCTCCTGTCATCTC
ACCTTGCTCCTGCCGAGAAAGTATCCATCATGGCTGATGCAATGCGGCGGCTGCATACGCTTGATCCGGC
TACCTGCCCATTCGACCACCAAGCGAAACATCGCATCGAGCGAGCACGTACTCGGATGGAAGCCGGTCTT
GTCGATCAGGATGATCTGGACGAAGAGCATCAGGGGCTCGCGCCAGCCGAACTGTTCGCCAGGCTCAAGG
CGAGCATGCCCGACGGCGAGGATCTCGTCGTGACCCATGGCGATGCCTGCTTGCCGAATATCATGGTGGA
AAATGGCCGCTTTTCTGGATTCATCGACTGTGGCCGGCTGGGTGTGGCGGACCGCTATCAGGACATAGCG
TTGGCTACCCGTGATATTGCTGAAGAGCTTGGCGGCGAATGGGCTGACCGCTTCCTCGTGCTTTACGGTA
TCGCCGCTCCCGATTCGCAGCGCATCGCCTTCTATCGCCTTCTTGACGAGTTCTTCTGAGCGGGACTCTG
GGGTTCGAAATGACCGACCAAGCGACGCCCAACCTGCCATCACGAGATTTCGATTCCACCGCCGCCTTCT
ATGAAAGGTTGGGCTTCGGAATCGTTTTCCGGGACGCCGGCTGGATGATCCTCCAGCGCGGGGATCTCAT
GCTGGAGTTCTTCGCCCACCCTAGGGGGAGGCTAACTGAAACACGGAAGGAGACAATACCGGAAGGAACC
CGCGCTATGACGGCAATAAAAAGACAGAATAAAACGCACGGTGTTGGGTCGTTTGTTCATAAACGCGGGG
TTCGGTCCCAGGGCTGGCACTCTGTCGATACCCCACCGAGACCCCATTGGGGCCAATACGCCCGCGTTTC
TTCCTTTTCCCCACCCCACCCCCCAAGTTCGGGTGAAGGCCCAGGGCTCGCAGCCAACGTCGGGGCGGCA
GGCCCTGCCATAGCCTCAGGTTACTCATATATACTTTAGATTGATTTAAAACTTCATTTTTAATTTAAAA
GGATCTAGGTGAAGATCCTTTTTGATAATCTCATGACCAAAATCCCTTAACGTGAGTTTTCGTTCCACTG
AGCGTCAGACCCCGTAGAAAAGATCAAAGGATCTTCTTGAGATCCTTTTTTTCTGCGCGTAATCTGCTGC
TTGCAAACAAAAAAACCACCGCTACCAGCGGTGGTTTGTTTGCCGGATCAAGAGCTACCAACTCTTTTTC
CGAAGGTAACTGGCTTCAGCAGAGCGCAGATACCAAATACTGTCCTTCTAGTGTAGCCGTAGTTAGGCCA
CCACTTCAAGAACTCTGTAGCACCGCCTACATACCTCGCTCTGCTAATCCTGTTACCAGTGGCTGCTGCC
AGTGGCGATAAGTCGTGTCTTACCGGGTTGGACTCAAGACGATAGTTACCGGATAAGGCGCAGCGGTCGG
GCTGAACGGGGGGTTCGTGCACACAGCCCAGCTTGGAGCGAACGACCTACACCGAACTGAGATACCTACA
GCGTGAGCTATGAGAAAGCGCCACGCTTCCCGAAGGGAGAAAGGCGGACAGGTATCCGGTAAGCGGCAGG
GTCGGAACAGGAGAGCGCACGAGGGAGCTTCCAGGGGGAAACGCCTGGTATCTTTATAGTCCTGTCGGGT
TTCGCCACCTCTGACTTGAGCGTCGATTTTTGTGATGCTCGTCAGGGGGGCGGAGCCTATGGAAAAACGC
CAGCAACGCGGCCTTTTTACGGTTCCTGGCCTTTTGCTGGCCTTTTGCTCACATGTTCTTTCCTGCGTTA
TCCCCTGATTCTGTGGATAACCGTATTACCGCCATGCAT
