>Addgene plasmid #11949 | Ub-G76V-YFP | addgene partial sequence | sequence record 18556 | CMV-F 5'-CGCAAATGGGCGGTAGGCGTG-3'
TGAACCGTAGATCCGCTAGCGCTACCGGACTCAGATCTCGAGCTCAAGCTTCGAATTCACCATGCAGATC
TTCGTGAAGACTCTGACTGGTAAGACCATCACCCTCGAGGTTGAGCCCAGTGACACCATTGAGAATGTCA
AGGCAAAGATCCAAGATAAGGAAGGCATCCCTCCTGACCAGCAGAGGCTGATCTTTGCTGGAAAACAGCT
GGAAGATGGGCGCACCCTGTCTGACTACAACATCCAGAAAGAGTCCACCCTGCACCTGGTACTCCGTCTC
AGAGGTGTGGTGGGGAAGCTTGGTCGACAGGATCCACCGGTCGCCACCATGGTGAGCAAGGGCGAGGAGC
TGTTCACCGGGGTGGTGCCCATCCTGGTCGAGCTGGACGGCGACGTAAACGGCCACAAGTTCAGCGTGTC
CGGCGAGGGCGAGGGCGATGCCACCTACGGCAAGCTGACCCTGAAGTTCATCTGCACCACCGGCAAGCTG
CCCGTGCCCTGGCCCACCCTCGTGACCACCTTCGGCTACGGCGTGCAGTGCTTCGCCCGCTACCCCGACC
ACATGAAGCAGCACGACTTCTTCAAGTCCGCCATGCCCGAAGGCTACGTCCAGGAGCGCACCATCTTCTT
CAAGGACGACGGCAACTACAAGACCCGCGCCGAGGTGAAGTTCGAGGGCGACACCCTGGTGAACCGCATC
GAGCTGAAGGGCATCGACTTCAAGGAGGACGGCAACATCCTGGGGCACAAGCTGGAGTACAACTACAACA
GCCACAACGTCTATATCATGGCCGACAAGCAGAGGAACGGCATCAAGGTGAACTTCAAGATCCGCCAC
